>Addgene plasmid #116035 | pVL90 - VND7 | addgene full sequence | sequence record 228259 | Addgene NGS Result
GACGAAAGGGCCTCGTGATACGCCTATTTTTATAGGTTAATGTCATGATAATAATGGTTTCTTAGACGTC
AGGTGGCACTTTTCGGGGAAATGTGCGCGGAACCCCTATTTGTTTATTTTTCTAAATACATTCAAATATG
TATCCGCTCATGAGACAATAACCCTGATAAATGCTTCAATAATATTGAAAAAGGAAGAGTATGAGTATTC
AACATTTCCGTGTCGCCCTTATTCCCTTTTTTGCGGCATTTTGCCTTCCTGTTTTTGCTCACCCAGAAAC
GCTGGTGAAAGTAAAAGATGCTGAAGATCAGTTGGGTGCACGAGTGGGTTACATCGAACTGGATCTCAAC
AGCGGTAAGATCCTTGAGAGTTTTCGCCCCGAAGAACGTTTTCCAATGATGAGCACTTTTAAAGTTCTGC
TATGTGGCGCGGTATTATCCCGTATTGACGCCGGGCAAGAGCAACTCGGTCGCCGCATACACTATTCTCA
GAATGACTTGGTTGAGTACTCACCAGTCACAGAAAAGCATCTTACGGATGGCATGACAGTAAGAGAATTA
TGCAGTGCTGCCATAACCATGAGTGATAACACTGCGGCCAACTTACTTCTGACAACGATCGGAGGACCGA
AGGAGCTAACCGCTTTTTTGCACAACATGGGGGATCATGTAACTCGCCTTGATCGTTGGGAACCGGAGCT
GAATGAAGCCATACCAAACGACGAGCGTGACACCACGATGCCTGTAGCAATGGCAACAACGTTGCGCAAA
CTATTAACTGGCGAACTACTTACTCTAGCTTCCCGGCAACAATTAATAGACTGGATGGAGGCGGATAAAG
TTGCAGGACCACTTCTGCGCTCGGCCCTTCCGGCTGGCTGGTTTATTGCTGATAAATCTGGAGCCGGTGA
GCGTGGCTCTCGAGGTATCATTGCAGCACTGGGGCCAGATGGTAAGCCCTCCCGTATCGTAGTTATCTAC
ACGACGGGGAGTCAGGCAACTATGGATGAACGAAATAGACAGATCGCTGAGATAGGTGCCTCACTGATTA
AGCATTGGTAACTGTCAGACCAAGTTTACTCATATATACTTTAGATTGATTTAAAACTTCATTTTTAATT
TAAAAGGATCTAGGTGAAGATCCTTTTTGATAATCTCATGACCAAAATCCCTTAACGTGAGTTTTCGTTC
CACTGAGCGTCAGACCCCGTAGAAAAGATCAAAGGATCTTCTTGAGATCCTTTTTTTCTGCGCGTAATCT
GCTGCTTGCAAACAAAAAAACCACCGCTACCAGCGGTGGTTTGTTTGCCGGATCAAGAGCTACCAACTCT
TTTTCCGAAGGTAACTGGCTTCAGCAGAGCGCAGATACCAAATACTGTTCTTCTAGTGTAGCCGTAGTTA
GGCCACCACTTCAAGAACTCTGTAGCACCGCCTACATACCTCGCTCTGCTAATCCTGTTACCAGTGGCTG
CTGCCAGTGGCGATAAGTCGTGTCTTACCGGGTTGGACTCAAGACGATAGTTACCGGATAAGGCGCAGCG
GTCGGGCTGAACGGGGGGTTCGTGCACACAGCCCAGCTTGGAGCGAACGACCTACACCGAACTGAGATAC
CTACAGCGTGAGCTATGAGAAAGCGCCACGCTTCCCGAAGGGAGAAAGGCGGACAGGTATCCGGTAAGCG
GCAGGGTCGGAACAGGAGAGCGCACGAGGGAGCTTCCAGGGGGAAACGCCTGGTATCTTTATAGTCCTGT
CGGGTTTCGCCACCTCTGACTTGAGCGTCGATTTTTGTGATGCTCGTCAGGGGGGCGGAGCCTATGGAAA
AACGCCAGCAACGCGGCCTTTTTACGGTTCCTGGCCTTTTGCTGGCCTTTTGCTCACATGTTCTTTCCTG
CGTTATCCCCTGATTCTGTGGATAACCGTATTACCGCCTTTGAGTGAGCTGATACCGCTCGCCGCAGCCG
AACGACCGAGCGCAGCGAGTCAGTGAGCGAGGAAGCGGAAGAGCGCCCAATACGCAAACCGCCTCTCCCC
GCGCGTTGGCCGATTCATTAATGCAGCTGGCACGACAGGTTTCCCGACTGGAAAGCGGGCAGTGAGCGCA
ACGCAATTAATGTGAGTTAGCTCACTCATTAGGCACCCCAGGCTTTACACTTTATGCTTCCGGCTCGTAT
GTTGTGTGGAATTGTGAGCGGATAACAATTTCACACGAGCTATTTAGGTGACACTATAGAAGTGAAGCTT
GGTCTCAGGCTCAATGGATAATATAATGCAATCGTCAATGCCACCGGGATTCCGATTTCATCCGACAGAG
GAAGAGCTTGTGGGTTATTACCTAGATAGGAAGATCAATTCAATGAAGAGTGCTTTAGATGTCATTGTAG
AGATTGATCTCTACAAAATGGAGCCATGGGATATACAAGCGAGGTGTAAACTAGGGTATGAAGAGCAAAA
CGAGTGGTACTTCTTTAGTCATAAGGACAGGAAGTACCCTACCGGGACTAGGACCAACCGAGCCACTGCG
GCTGGGTTCTGGAAAGCCACGGGTAGAGACAAGGCGGTACTATCAAAAAACAGTGTCATCGGAATGCGGA
AGACACTTGTCTACTACAAGGGTCGAGCTCCTAATGGAAGAAAGTCCGATTGGATCATGCACGAATACCG
TCTCCAAAACTCCGAGCTTGCCCCGGTTCAGGAGGAAGGCTGGGTGGTGTGTCGAGCATTTAGGAAGCCA
ATTCCAAACCAGAGGCCATTAGGGTACGAGCCATGGCAGAACCAGCTCTACCACGTCGAAAGTAGTAACA
ACTACTCATCTTCAGTGACAATGAACACGAGTCATCATATCGGTGCATCTTCATCAAGTCATAACCTTAA
TCAAATGCTCATGAGCAATAACCACTACAATCCTAATAATACATCCTCATCGATGCATCAATATGGCAAC
ATTGAGCTCCCGCAGTTGGACAGCCCGAGCTTGTCGCCTAGTTTAGGGACGAATAAAGATCAGAACGAGA
GTTTCGAGCAAGAAGAAGAGAAGAGCTTTAACTGTGTGGATTGGAGAACACTAGATACCTTGCTTGAGAC
ACAAGTCATACATCCGCATAACCCTAATATTCTTATGTTCGAAACGCAGTCGTATAATCCGGCGCCAAGC
TTCCCTTCCATGCATCAAAGCTATAATGAGGTCGAAGCTAATATTCATCATTCTCTTGGATGCTTCCCTG
ACTCGAAATCAGTGAGACCGAATTCTCGCCCTATAGTGAGTCGTATTACCTGGCCGTCGTTTTACAACGT
CGTGACTGGGAAAACCCTGGCGTTACCCAACTTAATCGCCTTGCAGCACATCCCCCTTTCGCCAGCTGGC
GTAATAGCGAAGAGGCCCGCACCGATCGCCCTTCCCAACAGTTGCGCAGCCTGAATGGCGAATGGCGCCT
GATGCGGTATTTTCTCCTTACGCATCTGTGCGGTATTTCACACCGCATATGGTGCACTCTCAGTACAATC
TGCTCTGATGCCGCATAGTTAAGCCAGCCCCGACACCCGCCAACACCCGCTGACGCGCCCTGACGGGCTT
GTCTGCTCCCGGCATCCGCTTACAGACAAGCTGTGACCGTCTCCGGGAGCTGCATGTGTCAGAGGTTTTC
ACCGTCATCACCGAAACGCGCGA
Features (pLannotate 1.2.2; 13 found; start..end, strand, type, name):
     96..200     +  promoter       AmpR promoter: bla
    201..1061    +  CDS            AmpR: β-lactamase; bla; confers resistance to ampicillin, carbenicillin, and related antibiotics
   1232..1820    +  rep_origin     ori: high-copy-number ColE1/pMB1/pBR322/pUC origin of replication
   2003..2095    +  CDS            lacI (fragment): lac repressor; lacI; The lac repressor binds to the lac operator to inhibit transcription in E. coli. This inhibition can be relieved by adding lactose or isopropyl-β-D-thiogalactopyranoside (IPTG).
   2108..2129    +  protein_bind   CAP binding site: CAP binding activates transcription in the presence of cAMP. E. coli catabolite activator protein
   2144..2174    +  promoter       lac promoter: promoter for the E. coli lac operon
   2182..2198    +  protein_bind   lac operator: The lac repressor binds to the lac operator to inhibit transcription in E. coli. This inhibition can be relieved by adding lactose or isopropyl-β-D-thiogalactopyranoside (IPTG). lac repressor encoded by lacI
   2212..2230    +  promoter       SP6 promoter: promoter for bacteriophage SP6 RNA polymerase
   2254..3225    +  CDS            NAC030: NAC30_ARATH - Also known as VND7 From Arabidopsis thaliana (Mouse-ear cress).
   3250..3268    -  promoter       T7 promoter: promoter for bacteriophage T7 RNA polymerase
   3270..3422    +  CDS            lacZα (fragment): LacZα fragment of β-galactosidase; lacZ fragment
   3428..3527    -  misc_feature   bom (fragment): basis of mobility region from pBR322
   3629..1       -  CDS            rop (fragment) (across the origin): Rop protein, which maintains plasmids at low copy number; rop
