[The description below was written by a language model from this plasmid's Addgene catalogue record and pLannotate feature annotations shown in this document.]
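Description:
pVL90 - VND7 is a small (about 3.7 kb) bacterial entry plasmid for the GreenGate modular cloning system, occupying the coding-sequence (CDS) position in that scheme. The backbone is recorded as C000, and the vector type is otherwise unspecified. It is propagated in E. coli through a high-copy ColE1/pUC-type origin and selected with ampicillin via the β-lactamase gene and its native promoter. The remaining backbone annotations are typical remnants of a pUC/pGEM-style cloning vector: fragments of lacI, lacZα, rop and the pBR322 bom region, along with a CAP binding site, lac promoter and lac operator. None of these is central to how the plasmid is used.

The insert is the Arabidopsis thaliana gene VND7 (VASCULAR RELATED NAC-DOMAIN PROTEIN 7, also called ANAC030/NAC030), a NAC-domain transcription factor. It is listed as 975 bp and annotated as a roughly 970 bp CDS. The insert sits between an SP6 promoter upstream and an inward-facing T7 promoter downstream, which are standard flanking elements useful for sequencing or in vitro transcription. The plasmid carries no plant promoter, terminator or plant selection marker, consistent with its role as a module donor rather than an expression vector. In GreenGate, entry modules are released by a type IIS restriction enzyme and ligated in a defined order with promoter, tag, terminator and resistance modules into a plant binary destination vector. The feature table does not annotate these sites or overhangs, and the record lists the cloning sites as unknown. The associated publication describes a toolkit for inducible, cell type-specific gene expression in Arabidopsis, so this module is presumably intended for building constructs that express VND7 under such control.
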