Addgene plasmid #116035: pVL90 - VND7
Purpose: entry vector for GreenGate cloning method, CDS
Depositing lab: Thomas Greb. Depositing organization: Universitaet Heidelberg. Publication: A Comprehensive Toolkit for Inducible, Cell Type-Specific Gene Expression in Arabidopsis. Schurholz AK, Lopez-Salmeron V, Li Z, Forner J, Wenzl C, Gaillochet C, Augustin S, Vilches-Barro A, Fuchs M, Gebert M, Lohmann JU, Greb T, Wolf S. Plant Physiol. 2018 Jul 19. pii: pp.18.00463. doi: 10.1104/pp.18.00463. PubMed 30026289.
Backbone
  Vector backbone: C000
  Vector type: Unspecified
Growth in bacteria
  Bacterial resistance: Ampicillin, 100 μg/mL
  Growth temperature: 37°C
  Growth strain: DH5alpha
  Copy number: High Copy
Gene/Insert
  Gene/Insert name: VND7
  Species: A. thaliana (mustard weed)
  Insert size (bp): 975
  Entrez Gene: VND7 (a.k.a. ANAC030, ARABIDOPSIS NAC-DOMAIN PROTEIN 030, F17M19.8, F17M19_8, VASCULAR RELATED NAC-DOMAIN PROTEIN 7, VND7)
  Cloning method: Restriction Enzyme; 5′ cloning site Unknown (unknown if destroyed); 3′ cloning site Unknown (unknown if destroyed)
Terms and licenses: Academic/Nonprofit Terms; Industry Terms: Not Available to Industry
How to cite: pVL90 - VND7 was a gift from Thomas Greb (Addgene plasmid # 116035 ; http://n2t.net/addgene:116035 ; RRID:Addgene_116035)
